>Addgene plasmid #199038 | pGL1_6 | addgene full sequence | sequence record 398470 | Addgene NGS Result
AAGAGGCATAAATTCCGTCAGCCAGTTTAGTCTGACCATCTCATCTGTAACATCATTGGCAACGCTACCT
TTGCCATGTTTCAGAAACAACTCTGGCGCATCGGGCTTCCCATACAATCGATAGATTGTCGCACCTGATT
GCCCGACATTATCGCGAGCCCATTTATACCCATATAAATCAGCATCCATGTTGGAATTTAATCGCGGCCT
CGAGCAAGACGTTTCCCGTTGAATATGGCTCATAACACCCCTTGTATTACTGTTTATGTAAGCAGACAGT
TTTATTGTTCATGATGATATATTTTTATCTTGTGCAATGTAACATCAGAGATTTTGAGACACAACGTGGC
TTTCCCCCGCCGCTCTAGAACTAGTGGATCCAAATAAAACGAAAGGCTCAGTCGAAAGACTGGGCCTTTC
GTTTTATCTGTTGTTTGTCGCATTATACGAGACGTCCAGGTTGGGATACCTGAAACAAAACCCATCGTAC
GGCCAAGGAAGTCTCCAATAACTGTGATCCACCACAAGCGCCAGGGTTTTCCCAGTCACGACGTTGTAAA
ACGACGGCCAGTCATGCATAATCCGCACGCATCTGGAATAAGGAAGTGCCATTCCGCCTGACCTTAGCGT
GCGAACAGCACGCTATTGTTGTATCATTACTCGCATCCATTCTCAGGCTGTCTCGTCTCGTCTCCGAGCT
CTTCAATGAGTCAGGGTCACGCGTAGGACGCGTCGAGTAGGGTCATGTTTAGGAACGCTACCGGTTCCGC
AGCCACACGCCGTGTGAAGCTGGGGAGCAGTATGCTTGATGTTATCCAAAGTGTGAGAGAGGAAGGTCCA
AACATACACGATTGGGAGAGGGCCTAGGTATAAGAGTTTTTGAGTAGAACGCATGTGAGCCCAGCCATCT
CGAGGAGATTAAACACGGGCCGGCATTTGATGGCTATGTTAGTACCCCAATGGAAAGCCTGAGAGTCCAG
TGGTCGCAGATAACTCCCTAAATTCCCTGAGCTAACTCTAAGTCGACCATGCCGTTTATGGTTAGCGCCT
CCCAAAAAGGAATGGCCGACTTAGAGTTACCTCTTGACCGACTTTTTCTTTCCTCCCCCTTACATTTCGT
TACCACAACACATTCCTATATCCAAACTCCAGGTACATAACTAGTCGAAATCTCTTTTAAATCTAGTCAA
GAACTAGATACTTAACCTTCATACTGCTTAGAGATAGCCTTTGAAGCTCTTATTTCGCTCTTTGTCTCAC
TCTCACCTTCCTCCTCCTCCTCCAATCCTTTTTGCTCGGGACTAGTCCAAGACTAGTCAACGATTAGTAT
GCCGAGCATTCGCGATAACGATCTCCGAAAGTCCCCAGAGTACTGTCACTATCTCGAGGCAGTTAAGGAC
GGGGAGCTTACGCTGCCGGATTTCAAGATAGTAAGCCGACCCGACTAGCTTTAAGCCTAGTTACTGACTA
GTCCACAGGACGACAATGGCGTGCCTGATATCCATCCATATGAAGTCTACTGCCGAGTGAAGGGATGCCT
CAAGCGTACAGTGAGTCTACTGCTATACTAGTTTCTGACTAGTTATTAACTAGTTGACAGGTTCCCTCTG
CCAACAGAAACATATTGGTCAAGCACTTGAAGGACAAGAACTCCCACGGCATGGAGTTTACATTGCACAA
TGGACCTCCCACTATGAAGGAACTGATGGAGGCCAAAGGCAAGTCCTATCTAGATTACTTGGTGACTAGT
CCCTGACTAGTCAAGTAGCATGGTATGAAGGCTTGTTTGAAGGCACTGTTCTCCCAACCCCGACTCCTAC
CAAGAAGCGCAAGCGAGCTGCGTAAGTTTCTGTGAGTCTAACTAGTGTATTAGCTAATATATAGCAGCAC
CAAGTCCAAGGACCACAATACTAAGGGTGTCGAGAATTCGTGAGTTTCTTCTCCCATTTCAACTAGTCCT
TGACTAGTCACTAACTACTTTGCAGCAACGAGGGTGAAGCTGGAAATGATCAGGACAATGGCGAGGGCCC
GTAAGTACAGCCATTCAATGCAGACTAGTTGCTAACTAATCTGTGACTAGTTCAAGTGGTCCGTACGCCG
TGCATACCCCTGTGACTGGTAGGAATTTGAGCAAGCCTGTCTTGCCGCGCGATGAGAAAGGAAAGGCAAG
TTACATTCAGCCCCGTACCTAGGATCAGTGCTAATTTATAACCTCTAGCCACTCTTTATGCAGATCCGCC
GTGAGGGTAGCAAGGCAGCTAAATCAGCTGGTGAGAAAGGAACCATACCCTGCAAGACCTGTCGCAACGC
AAAGGGCAAAGGTAAGCTATCCAAGCTAGTTTGGGACTAGATTCTAACTAGTCTCAGCACCGTGTGGTTC
AAAGCCATATTGCGAGTTTTGGCGCTTTTTCTCATCGATTGACGAGGCAAAGGGAGCGAGTATGCAACCT
CGTAAGTCAGACTCAGACAAAGACCAACTAGTTATTGACCAGTCATCTAGAAGGCTCTGTTGTGGATCTT
GAGGCCCTGGAGAGTTCCTCCAACAATCCGGAGACAAGCAAGTCCTCGTCGGACTAGTCACTAACTAGAC
TCTAACTAGTTGCAGACATGGATAATGCAAAAGAGACAAGCAATGAAGAAAGTGGTAAGACATTTCTCCT
TTGTGGTTCTGGACTAGTCTTTGACTAGTCACAGTCTTAAACAAGGAAAATGAGCATGAAAATGAGGAGG
AAAAGGCTGCTGAGCCCGAGGAAGTGCAGGGTGATGGCAGACATGGTAGGTTAATACCTTGTTAGTTATT
GCTAGTCACTGACTAGTCAATAACTAGTCTCTGAACACCTTGCAATCACTCCGTTTGCGCAGCTGAACAG
TGGTGAGGATAATAGTAGTAAGTTATTCTAGCTTCAGAGTTATAGGAGACTAGATACTAACTAGTATTAG
TTGCAACTAACCTGGATCTCAGAGACTTTGGCCTCAATCTAGAATCTATCTAGTTGTCAACTAGACTGTG
GTATCATTGTCTTTTATTTTCCTAGTCCTGGAACTAGCTTCTAACTAGTCTCCCTAATATGTGGCTGTCT
TGTTTTTTTTTTTTGTTTCCCTACCCGGATATCTAGTCCCCTTCTAGGTTCTGTTAACCTCTCGGGCTCT
GATTTAGTTTAACGCAAACCTGAGATTAGTTTCTAACTAGTCTCTAGGTTTTCTATCCACCTTTAATTGT
AATAATAAATACAAGCAACGTTTATACGTCAAAAGCATTTATAAACTTTTACCCTAAAGTAGCTTGCTTG
TGTGTTTAGTTTATAATTAGTCTCTTATTAATTTGATGTAGGTAAGCCCGCCACAAATATATATTTTTAA
CAAGATACCGTGGAAAAACTTCGTGCTATCACAAAACAGTATACAAAAAATAAGCTCGCTAGCATGAAGA
GCACCCCAGGATACATAGATTACCACAACTCCGAGCCCTTCCACCTAGCGTGCTAACCACGCACGCTATT
GTTGTATAGGCTAGGTGGAGGCTCAGTGATGATAAGTCTGCGATGGTGGATGCATGTGTCATGGTCATAG
CTGTTTCCTGTGTGAAATTGTTATCCGCTCAGAGGGCACAATCCTATTCCGCGCTATCCGACAATCTCCA
AGACATTAGGTGGAGTTCAGTTCGGCGTATGGCATATGTCGCTGGAAAGAACATGTGAGCAAAAGGCCAG
CAAAAGGCCAGGAACCGTAAAAAGGCCGCGTTGCTGGCGTTTTTCCATAGGCTCCGCCCCCCTGACGAGC
ATCACAAAAATCGACGCTCAAGTCAGAGGTGGCGAAACCCGACAGGACTATAAAGATACCAGGCGTTTCC
CCCTGGAAGCTCCCTCGTGCGCTCTCCTGTTCCGACCCTGCCGCTTACCGGATACCTGTCCGCCTTTCTC
CCTTCGGGAAGCGTGGCGCTTTCTCATAGCTCACGCTGTAGGTATCTCAGTTCGGTGTAGGTCGTTCGCT
CCAAGCTGGGCTGTGTGCACGAACCCCCCGTTCAGCCCGACCGCTGCGCCTTATCCGGTAACTATCGTCT
TGAGTCCAACCCGGTAAGACACGACTTATCGCCACTGGCAGCAGCCACTGGTAACAGGATTAGCAGAGCG
AGGTATGTAGGCGGTGCTACAGAGTTCTTGAAGTGGTGGCCTAACTACGGCTACACTAGAAGAACAGTAT
TTGGTATCTGCGCTCTGCTGAAGCCAGTTACCTTCGGAAAAAGAGTTGGTAGCTCTTGATCCGGCAAACA
AACCACCGCTGGTAGCGGTGGTTTTTTTGTTTGCAAGCAGCAGATTACGCGCAGAAAAAAAGGATCTCAA
GAAGATCCTTTGATCTTTTCTACGGGGTCTGACGCTCTATTCAACAAAGCCGCCGTCCCGTCAAGTCAGC
GTAAATGGGTAGGGGGCTTCAAATCGTCCGCTCTGCCAGTGTTACAACCAATTAACAAATTCTGATTAGA
AAAACTCATCGAGCATCAAATGAAACTGCAATTTATTCATATCAGGATTATCAATACCATATTTTTGAAA
AAGCCGTTTCTGTAATGAAGGAGAAAACTCACCGAGGCAGTTCCATAGGATGGCAAGATCCTGGTATCGG
TCTGCGATTCCGACTCGTCCAACATCAATACAACCTATTAATTTCCCCTCGTCAAAAATAAGGTTATCAA
GTGAGAAATCACCATGAGTGACGACTGAATCCGGTGAGAATGGCAAAAGCTTATGCATTTCTTTCCAGAC
TTGTTCAACAGGCCAGCCATTACGCTCGTCATCAAAATCACTCGCATCAACCAAACCGTTATTCATTCGT
GATTGCGCCTGAGCGAGACGAAATACGCGATCGCTGTTAAAAGGACAATTACAAACAGGAATCGAATGCA
ACCGGCGCAGGAACACTGCCAGCGCATCAACAATATTTTCACCTGAATCAGGATATTCTTCTAATACCTG
GAATGCTGTTTTCCCGGGGATCGCAGTGGTGAGTAACCATGCATCATCAGGAGTACGGATAAAATGCTTG
ATGGTCGG
Features (pLannotate 1.2.2; 6 found; start..end, strand, type, name):
    359..381     +  misc_feature   MCS (fragment): pBluescript multiple cloning site
    381..427     +  terminator     rrnB T1 terminator: transcription terminator T1 from the E. coli rrnB gene
    529..572     -  CDS            lacZα (fragment): LacZα fragment of β-galactosidase; lacZ fragment
    800..3416    -  rep_origin     AMA1 (fragment): replication origin from Aspergillus nidulans (Aleksenko and Clutterbuck, 1996)
   3752..4340    -  rep_origin     ori: high-copy-number ColE1/pMB1/pBR322/pUC origin of replication
   4476..243     -  CDS            KanR (across the origin): aminoglycoside phosphotransferase; aph(3')-Ia; confers resistance to kanamycin in bacteria or G418 (Geneticin®) in eukaryotes
