[The description below was written by a language model from this plasmid's Addgene catalogue record and pLannotate feature annotations shown in this document.]
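Description:
pGL1_6 is a 5,048 bp Level 1 plasmid from a modular synthetic-biology toolkit, built in the pGLDV_5 backbone and serving as a barcoded origin-of-replication part. It is propagated in E. coli at high copy number through a ColE1/pUC-type origin and is selected with kanamycin, conferred by an aph(3')-Ia aminoglycoside phosphotransferase gene that spans the numbering start of the circular sequence.

The payload is described as "AMA1 short ORI plus NGS barcode 6". The feature table confirms a roughly 2.6 kb fragment of AMA1, the autonomously replicating sequence originally isolated from Aspergillus nidulans, which supports extrachromosomal plasmid maintenance in filamentous fungi. The annotation as a fragment is consistent with the "short" designation in the catalogue entry. The sequencing barcode itself is not picked out by the automated annotation, so its position is not stated. It is presumably a short unique sequence linked to the origin, so that this origin can be identified and counted by next-generation sequencing when many barcoded origin plasmids are pooled. The other annotated elements are small: an rrnB T1 transcription terminator, a piece of the pBluescript multiple cloning site, and a short lacZα remnant. The last two are likely leftovers of the cloning cassette of the parent vector, although the record lists the cloning method as unknown.

The plasmid belongs to a framework for high-throughput screening of functional replication origins in non-model microbes. As a Level 1 part, it is presumably meant to be combined with other modules into higher-level plasmids for pooled testing, but the record does not describe the assembly scheme or the intended partner parts.
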