Addgene plasmid #199038: pGL1_6
Purpose: Level 1 plasmid, barcoded ORI
Depositing lab: Charlie Gilbert & Nili Ostrov & Cultivarium Tools. Depositing organization: Cultivarium, Convergent Research. Publication: A scalable framework for high-throughput identification of functional origins of replication in non-model bacteria. Gilbert C, Brumwell SL, Crits-Christoph A, Kang SC, Martin-Moldes Z, Alsharif W, Esmurria A, Nguyen M-A, Lee HH, Ostrov N. bioRxiv 2023.05.19.541510 10.1101/2023.05.19.541510.
Backbone
  Vector backbone: pGLDV_5
  Vector type: Synthetic Biology
Growth in bacteria
  Bacterial resistance: Kanamycin, 50 μg/mL
  Growth temperature: 37°C
  Growth strain: E. coli Zymo 10B
  Copy number: High Copy
Gene/Insert
  Gene/Insert name: AMA1 short ORI plus NGS barcode 6
  Species: Synthetic
  Cloning method: Unknown
Terms and licenses: Academic/Nonprofit Terms; Industry Terms: Not Available to Industry
How to cite: pGL1_6 was a gift from Charlie Gilbert & Nili Ostrov & Cultivarium Tools (Addgene plasmid # 199038 ; http://n2t.net/addgene:199038 ; RRID:Addgene_199038)
